>Addgene plasmid #199776 | AiP13779 - pAAV-AiE0779m_3xC2-minBG-iCre(R297T)-BGHpA (Alias: CN3779) | addgene full sequence | sequence record 391713 | Addgene NGS Result
CCTGCAGGCAGCTGCGCGCTCGCTCGCTCACTGAGGCCGCCCGGGCGTCGGGCGACCTTTGGTCGCCCGG
CCTCAGTGAGCGAGCGAGCGCGCAGAGAGGGAGTGGCCAACTCCATCACTAGGGGTTCCTGCGGCCGCAC
GCGTAAGTTTGAGACAAATTAAGGAAAAGCGGGTTGGGAGGAGTCTGAGGCTGTGGGTGGCTGCCTCGAG
AGGCTGCTCACAACCTGACATGTTTCAGATCTTTTGACACGGTCATGCAAGCAACAGAAACTTATATGGT
TTTTAGTCTCCCAGGTAGCAGGGAAATGATGATGTGGGAGGATTAGGGGGGGGAAAATAAGTTTGAGACA
AATTAAGGAAAAGCGGGTTGGGAGGAGTCTGAGGCTGTGGGTGGCTGCCTCGAGAGGCTGCTCACAACCT
GACATGTTTCAGATCTTTTGACACGGTCATGCAAGCAACAGAAACTTATATGGTTTTTAGTCTCCCAGGT
AGCAGGGAAATGATGATGTGGGAGGATTAGGGGGGGGAAAATAAGTTTGAGACAAATTAAGGAAAAGCGG
GTTGGGAGGAGTCTGAGGCTGTGGGTGGCTGCCTCGAGAGGCTGCTCACAACCTGACATGTTTCAGATCT
TTTGACACGGTCATGCAAGCAACAGAAACTTATATGGTTTTTAGTCTCCCAGGTAGCAGGGAAATGATGA
TGTGGGAGGATTAGGGGGGGGAAAATGAGCTCGGGCTGGGCATAAAAGTCAGGGCAGAGCCATCTATTGC
TTACATTTGCTTCTGGGATCCAGATCTTTCGAAGCTAGCCACCATGGTGCCCAAGAAGAAGAGGAAAGTC
TCCAACCTGCTGACTGTGCACCAAAACCTGCCTGCCCTCCCTGTGGATGCCACCTCTGATGAAGTCAGGA
AGAACCTGATGGACATGTTCAGGGACAGGCAGGCCTTCTCTGAACACACCTGGAAGATGCTCCTGTCTGT
GTGCAGATCCTGGGCTGCCTGGTGCAAGCTGAACAACAGGAAATGGTTCCCTGCTGAACCTGAGGATGTG
AGGGACTACCTCCTGTACCTGCAAGCCAGAGGCCTGGCTGTGAAGACCATCCAACAGCACCTGGGCCAGC
TCAACATGCTGCACAGGAGATCTGGCCTGCCTCGCCCTTCTGACTCCAATGCTGTGTCCCTGGTGATGAG
GAGAATCAGAAAGGAGAATGTGGATGCTGGGGAGAGAGCCAAGCAGGCCCTGGCCTTTGAACGCACTGAC
TTTGACCAAGTCAGATCCCTGATGGAGAACTCTGACAGATGCCAGGACATCAGGAACCTGGCCTTCCTGG
GCATTGCCTACAACACCCTGCTGCGCATTGCCGAAATTGCCAGAATCAGAGTGAAGGACATCTCCCGCAC
CGATGGTGGGAGAATGCTGATCCACATTGGCAGGACCAAGACCCTGGTGTCCACAGCTGGTGTGGAGAAG
GCCCTGTCCCTGGGGGTTACCAAGCTGGTGGAGAGATGGATCTCTGTGTCTGGTGTGGCTGATGACCCCA
ACAACTACCTGTTCTGCCGGGTCAGAAAGAATGGTGTGGCTGCCCCTTCTGCCACCTCCCAACTGTCCAC
CCGGGCCCTGGAAGGGATCTTTGAGGCCACCCACCGCCTGATCTATGGTGCCAAGGATGACTCTGGGCAG
AGATACCTGGCCTGGTCTGGCCACTCTGCCAGAGTGGGTGCTGCCACCGACATGGCCAGGGCTGGTGTGT
CCATCCCTGAAATCATGCAGGCTGGTGGCTGGACCAATGTGAACATTGTGATGAACTACATCAGAAACCT
GGACTCTGAGACTGGGGCCATGGTGAGGCTGCTCGAAGATGGGGACTGAGGCGCGCCGAATTCAAGCTTC
TCGAGAGATCTTCGACTGTGCCTTCTAGTTGCCAGCCATCTGTTGTTTGCCCCTCCCCCGTGCCTTCCTT
GACCCTGGAAGGTGCCACTCCCACTGTCCTTTCCTAATAAAATGAGGAAATTGCATCGCATTGTCTGAGT
AGGTGTCATTCTATTCTGGGGGGTGGGGTGGGGCAGGACAGCAAGGGGGAGGATTGGGAAGACAATAGCA
GGCATGAGATCTCACGTGCGGACCGAGCGGCCGCAGGAACCCCTAGTGATGGAGTTGGCCACTCCCTCTC
TGCGCGCTCGCTCGCTCACTGAGGCCGGGCGACCAAAGGTCGCCCGACGCCCGGGCTTTGCCCGGGCGGC
CTCAGTGAGCGAGCGAGCGCGCAGCTGCCTGCAGGGGCGCCTGATGCGGTATTTTCTCCTTACGCATCTG
TGCGGTATTTCACACCGCATA
[95 nt withheld, positions 2332-2426]
T
[46 nt withheld, positions 2428-2473]
C
[141 nt withheld, positions 2475-2615]
CCTTTGACGTTGGAGTCCACGTTCTTT
[37 nt withheld, positions 2643-2679]
ACTCTATCTCGGGCTATTCTTTTGATTTATAAGGGATTTTGCCGATTTCGGTCTATTGGTTAAAAAATGA
GCTGATTTAACAAAAATTTAACGCGAATTTTAACAAAATATTAACGTTTACAATTTTATGGTGCACTCTC
AGTACAATCTGCTCTGATGCCGCATAGTTAAGCCAGCCCCGACACCCGCCAACACCCGCTGACGCGCCCT
GACGGGCTTGTCTGCTCCCGGCATCCGCTTACAGACAAGCTGTGACCGTCTCCGGGAGCTGCATGTGTCA
GAGGTTTTCACCGTCATCACCGAAACGCGCGAGACGAAAGGGCCTCGTGATACGCCTATTTTTATAGGTT
AATGTCATGATAATAATGGTTTCTTAGACGTCAGGTGGCACTTTTCGGGGAAATGTGCGCGGAACCCCTA
TTTGTTTATTTTTCTAAATACATTCAAATATGTATCCGCTCATGAGACAATAACCCTGATAAATGCTTCA
ATAATATTGAAAAAGGAAGAGTATGAGTATTCAACATTTCCGTGTCGCCCTTATTCCCTTTTTTGCGGCA
TTTTGCCTTCCTGTTTTTGCTCACCCAGAAACGCTGGTGAAAGTAAAAGATGCTGAAGATCAGTTGGGTG
CACGAGTGGGTTACATCGAACTGGATCTCAACAGCGGTAAGATCCTTGAGAGTTTTCGCCCCGAAGAACG
TTTTCCAATGATGAGCACTTTTAAAGTTCTGCTATGTGGCGCGGTATTATCCCGTATTGACGCCGGGCAA
GAGCAACTCGGTCGCCGCATACACTATTCTCAGAATGACTTGGTTGAGTACTCACCAGTCACAGAAAAGC
ATCTTACGGATGGCATGACAGTAAGAGAATTATGCAGTGCTGCCATAACCATGAGTGATAACACTGCGGC
CAACTTACTTCTGACAACGATCGGAGGACCGAAGGAGCTAACCGCTTTTTTGCACAACATGGGGGATCAT
GTAACTCGCCTTGATCGTTGGGAACCGGAGCTGAATGAAGCCATACCAAACGACGAGCGTGACACCACGA
TGCCTGTAGCAATGGCAACAACGTTGCGCAAACTATTAACTGGCGAACTACTTACTCTAGCTTCCCGGCA
ACAATTAATAGACTGGATGGAGGCGGATAAAGTTGCAGGACCACTTCTGCGCTCGGCCCTTCCGGCTGGC
TGGTTTATTGCTGATAAATCTGGAGCCGGTGAGCGTGGGTCTCGCGGTATCATTGCAGCACTGGGGCCAG
ATGGTAAGCCCTCCCGTATCGTAGTTATCTACACGACGGGGAGTCAGGCAACTATGGATGAACGAAATAG
ACAGATCGCTGAGATAGGTGCCTCACTGATTAAGCATTGGTAACTGTCAGACCAAGTTTACTCATATATA
CTTTAGATTGATTTAAAACTTCATTTTTAATTTAAAAGGATCTAGGTGAAGATCCTTTTTGATAATCTCA
TGACCAAAATCCCTTAACGTGAGTTTTCGTTCCACTGAGCGTCAGACCCCGTAGAAAAGATCAAAGGATC
TTCTTGAGATCCTTTTTTTCTGCGCGTAATCTGCTGCTTGCAAACAAAAAAACCACCGCTACCAGCGGTG
GTTTGTTTGCCGGATCAAGAGCTACCAACTCTTTTTCCGAAGGTAACTGGCTTCAGCAGAGCGCAGATAC
CAAATACTGTTCTTCTAGTGTAGCCGTAGTTAGGCCACCACTTCAAGAACTCTGTAGCACCGCCTACATA
CCTCGCTCTGCTAATCCTGTTACCAGTGGCTGCTGCCAGTGGCGATAAGTCGTGTCTTACCGGGTTGGAC
TCAAGACGATAGTTACCGGATAAGGCGCAGCGGTCGGGCTGAACGGGGGGTTCGTGCACACAGCCCAGCT
TGGAGCGAACGACCTACACCGAACTGAGATACCTACAGCGTGAGCTATGAGAAAGCGCCACGCTTCCCGA
AGGGAGAAAGGCGGACAGGTATCCGGTAAGCGGCAGGGTCGGAACAGGAGAGCGCACGAGGGAGCTTCCA
GGGGGAAACGCCTGGTATCTTTATAGTCCTGTCGGGTTTCGCCACCTCTGACTTGAGCGTCGATTTTTGT
GATGCTCGTCAGGGGGGCGGAGCCTATGGAAAAACGCCAGCAACGCGGCCTTTTTACGGTTCCTGGCCTT
TTGCTGGCCTTTTGCTCACATGT
Features (pLannotate 1.2.2; 12 found; start..end, strand, type, name):
     12..39      +  repeat_region  AAV2 ITR (fragment): inverted terminal repeat of adeno-associated virus serotype 2 inverted
     68..95      +  repeat_region  AAV2 ITR (fragment): inverted terminal repeat of adeno-associated virus serotype 2 inverted
    841..1866    +  CDS            cre: RECR_BPP1 - Experimental evidence at protein level: Swiss-Prot protein existence level 1. Catalyzes site-specific recombination between two 34-base- pair LOXP sites. Its role is to maintain the phage genome as a monomeric unit-copy plasmid in the lysogenic state. From Escherichia phage P1 (Bacteriophage P1).
   1906..2017    +  polyA_signal   bGH poly(A) signal: bovine growth hormone polyadenylation signal
   2135..2275    +  repeat_region  AAV2 ITR: inverted terminal repeat of adeno-associated virus serotype 2 inverted
   2280..2331    -  misc_feature   bom (fragment): basis of mobility region from pBR322
   2350..2805    +  rep_origin     f1 ori (sequence partly withheld): f1 bacteriophage origin of replication; arrow indicates direction of (+) strand synthesis
   2806..2855    -  misc_feature   bom (fragment): basis of mobility region from pBR322
   2957..2992    -  CDS            rop (fragment): Rop protein, which maintains plasmids at low copy number; rop
   3087..3191    +  promoter       AmpR promoter: bla
   3192..4052    +  CDS            AmpR: β-lactamase; bla; confers resistance to ampicillin, carbenicillin, and related antibiotics
   4223..4811    +  rep_origin     ori: high-copy-number ColE1/pMB1/pBR322/pUC origin of replication
