[The description below was written by a language model from this plasmid's Addgene catalogue record and pLannotate feature annotations shown in this document.]
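Description:
AiP13779 - pAAV-AiE0779m_3xC2-minBG-iCre(R297T)-BGHpA (alias CN3779) is a recombinant AAV transfer plasmid of about 4.9 kb, designed for packaging an enhancer-driven Cre recombinase cassette into AAV particles. The bacterial portion of the plasmid carries a ColE1/pUC-type origin of replication, an f1 phage origin, and a β-lactamase gene with its own promoter for ampicillin selection. Small remnants of pBR322 bom and rop sequences are also annotated. The expression cassette is flanked by AAV2 inverted terminal repeats, which provide the signals for genome replication and encapsidation. The right ITR is annotated in full, while the left one is detected only as short fragments, a common outcome for these repeat-rich, recombination-prone elements.

The payload is iCre(R297T), a synthetic codon-improved Cre recombinase carrying the R297T substitution, which the record states reduces recombinase efficiency. The coding sequence is followed by a bovine growth hormone polyadenylation signal. According to the construct name, expression is controlled by AiE0779m_3xC2, apparently a triplicated core of the AiE0779m enhancer, placed upstream of a minimal beta-globin promoter (minBG). These regulatory elements are not annotated in the feature table but presumably occupy the unannotated region between the left ITR and the Cre open reading frame. In this arrangement the minimal promoter contributes little activity on its own, so cell-type specificity derives from the enhancer.

The stated purpose is Cre expression in direct pathway D1 medium spiny neurons of the striatum. The virus can therefore be used to drive recombination of loxP-flanked or Cre-dependent alleles and reporters in that population. The record also indicates availability as a PHP.eB-serotype viral preparation.
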