Addgene plasmid #199776: AiP13779 - pAAV-AiE0779m_3xC2-minBG-iCre(R297T)-BGHpA (Alias: CN3779)
Purpose: enhancer AAV for Cre recombinase expression in striatal direct pathway D1-MSNs
Depositing lab: The Allen Institute for Brain Science & Jonathan Ting. Publication: Enhancer AAV toolbox for accessing and perturbing striatal cell types and circuits. Hunker AC, Wirthlin ME, Gill G, Johansen NJ, Hooper M, Omstead V, Vargas S, Lerma MN, Taskin N, Weed N, Laird WD, Bishaw YM, Bendrick JL, Gore BB, Ben-Simon Y, Opitz-Araya X, Martinez RA, Way SW, Thyagarajan B, Otto S, Sanchez REA, Alexander JR, Amaya A, Amster A, Arbuckle J, Ayala A, Baker PM, Barcelli T, Barta S, Bertagnolli D, Bielstein C, Bishwakarma P, Bowlus J, Boyer G, Brouner K, Casian B, Casper T, Chakka AB, Chakrabarty R, Chong P, Clark M, Colbert K, Daniel S, Dawe T, Departee M, DiValentin P, Donadio NP, Dotson NI, Dwivedi D, Egdorf T, Fliss T, Gary A, Goldy J, Grasso C, Groce EL, Gudsnuk K, Han W, Haradon Z, Hastings S, Helback O, Ho WV, Huang C, Johnson T, Jones DL, Juneau Z, Kenney J, Leibly M, Li S, Liang E, Loeffler H, Lusk NA, Madigan Z, Malloy J, Malone J, McCue R, Melchor J, Mich JK, Moosman S, Morin E, Naidoo R, Newman D, Ngo K, Nguyen K, Oster AL, Ouellette B, Oyama AA, Pena N, Pham T, Phillips E, Pom C, Potekhina L, Ransford S, Ray PL, Reding M, Rette DF, Reynoldson C, Rimorin C, Sigler AR, Rocha DB, Ronellenfitch K, Ruiz A, Sawyer L, Sevigny JP, Shapovalova NV, Shepard N, Shulga L, Soliman S, Staats B, Taormina MJ, Tieu M, Wang Y, Wilkes J, Wood T, Zhou T, Williford A, Dee N, Mollenkopf T, Ng L, Esposito L, Kalmbach BE, Yao S, Ariza J, Collman F, Mufti S, Smith K, Waters J, Ersing I, Patrick M, Zeng H, Lein ES, Kojima Y, Horwitz G, Owen SF, Levi BP, Daigle TL, Tasic B, Bakken TE, Ting JT. Neuron. 2025 May 21;113(10):1507-1524.e17. doi: 10.1016/j.neuron.2025.04.035. PubMed 40403704.
Backbone
  Vector backbone: rAAV
  Vector type: AAV
Growth in bacteria
  Bacterial resistance: Ampicillin, 100 μg/mL
  Growth temperature: 30°C
  Growth strain: NEB Stable
  Copy number: Unknown
Gene/Insert
  Gene/Insert name: iCre(R297T)
  Species: Synthetic
  Insert size (bp): 1056
  Mutation: R297T for reduced recombinase efficiency.
Resource information
  A portion of this plasmid was derived from a plasmid made by: Gene synthesis at the Allen Institute
Terms and licenses: Academic/Nonprofit Terms; Industry Terms: Not Available to Industry
Depositor comments: This work supported by NIH BRAIN Initiative grant UF1MH128339
How to cite: AiP13779 - pAAV-AiE0779m_3xC2-minBG-iCre(R297T)-BGHpA (Alias: CN3779) was a gift from The Allen Institute for Brain Science & Jonathan Ting (Addgene plasmid # 199776 ; http://n2t.net/addgene:199776 ; RRID:Addgene_199776) For viral preps, please replace (Addgene plasmid # 199776) in the above sentence with: (Addgene viral prep # 199776-PHPeB)
